Addgene plasmid #44771: pFSBC7
Depositing lab: Christopher Marx. Depositing organization: Harvard University. Publication: FREQ-Seq: a rapid, cost-effective, sequencing-based method to determine allele frequencies directly from mixed populations. Chubiz LM, Lee MC, Delaney NF, Marx CJ. PLoS One. 2012;7(10):e47959. doi: 10.1371/journal.pone.0047959. Epub 2012 Oct 31. PubMed 23118913.
Backbone
  Vector backbone: pUC19
Growth in bacteria
  Bacterial resistance: Ampicillin, 100 μg/mL
  Growth temperature: 37°C
  Growth strain: DH10B
  Copy number: High Copy
Gene/Insert
  Gene/Insert name: FREQ-Seq Barcode: ATGTCT
  Species: Synthetic
  Cloning method: Unknown
  Sequencing primers: 5′ pBR322ori-F
Terms and licenses: Academic/Nonprofit Terms; Industry Terms: Not Available to Industry
Depositor comments: These plasmids are used to generate bridging primers with Illumina-compatible barcodes for allele frequency sequencing (FREQ-Seq). Similar to RNA-Seq, the FREQ-Seq method can rapidly determine allele frequencies directly from mixed populations with minimal library preparation.
How to cite: pFSBC7 was a gift from Christopher Marx (Addgene plasmid # 44771 ; http://n2t.net/addgene:44771 ; RRID:Addgene_44771)
