[The description below was written by a language model from this plasmid's Addgene catalogue record and pLannotate feature annotations shown in this document.]
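Description:
pFSBC7 is a small, high-copy bacterial plasmid built on the pUC19 backbone and belonging to the FREQ-Seq barcode series. It is propagated in E. coli using the ColE1/pMB1-type pUC origin of replication and is selected with ampicillin through the β-lactamase gene (AmpR) driven by its native bla promoter. These two elements account for most of the roughly 2.4 kb depositor sequence.

The payload is a short synthetic insert carrying one specific six-nucleotide FREQ-Seq barcode, which distinguishes this plasmid from the others in the set. According to the depositor, the plasmids serve as templates for generating "bridging primers" that carry Illumina-compatible barcodes. These primers are used in FREQ-Seq, a sequencing-based approach that measures allele frequencies directly from mixed populations with minimal library preparation, allowing many samples to be multiplexed by barcode.

The automated feature table does not annotate the barcode cassette or any adapter sequences, so its exact position and flanking elements are not stated in the record, nor is the cloning method. Apart from AmpR and the origin, the annotation detects only short remnants: fragments of lacI, lacZα, the pBR322 bom region and rop. These are residual backbone sequence rather than functional genes. The very short lacZα fragment suggests that most of the original pUC19 lacZα/multiple cloning region has been removed or replaced. No expression promoter, tag or reporter for the insert is recorded, consistent with the plasmid's role as a PCR template rather than an expression vector.
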