Features (pLannotate 1.2.2; 7 found; start..end, strand, type, name):
      1..93      +  CDS            lacI (fragment): lac repressor; lacI; The lac repressor binds to the lac operator to inhibit transcription in E. coli. This inhibition can be relieved by adding lactose or isopropyl-β-D-thiogalactopyranoside (IPTG).
    172..189     -  CDS            lacZα (fragment): LacZα fragment of β-galactosidase; lacZ fragment
    189..268     -  misc_feature   bom (fragment): basis of mobility region from pBR322
    370..405     -  CDS            rop (fragment): Rop protein, which maintains plasmids at low copy number; rop
    500..604     +  promoter       AmpR promoter: bla
    605..1465    +  CDS            AmpR: β-lactamase; bla; confers resistance to ampicillin, carbenicillin, and related antibiotics
   1636..2224    +  rep_origin     ori: high-copy-number ColE1/pMB1/pBR322/pUC origin of replication
>Addgene plasmid #44771 | pFSBC7 | depositor full sequence | sequence record 61379 | pFSBC7 sequence 2406 bps
GCGCCCAATACGCAAACCGCCTCTCCCCGCGCGTTGGCCGATTCATTAATGCAGCTGGCACGACAGGTTT
CCCGACTGGAAAGCGGGCAGTGAGCGCAACGCAATTAAAATGATACGGCGACCACCGAGATCTACACTCT
TTCCCTACACGACGCTCTTCCGATCTATGTCTGTAAAACGACGGCCAGTTACGCATCTGTGCGGTATTTC
ACACCGCATATGGTGCACTCTCAGTACAATCTGCTCTGATGCCGCATAGTTAAGCCAGCCCCGACACCCG
CCAACACCCGCTGACGCGCCCTGACGGGCTTGTCTGCTCCCGGCATCCGCTTACAGACAAGCTGTGACCG
TCTCCGGGAGCTGCATGTGTCAGAGGTTTTCACCGTCATCACCGAAACGCGCGAGACGAAAGGGCCTCGT
GATACGCCTATTTTTATAGGTTAATGTCATGATAATAATGGTTTCTTAGACGTCAGGTGGCACTTTTCGG
GGAAATGTGCGCGGAACCCCTATTTGTTTATTTTTCTAAATACATTCAAATATGTATCCGCTCATGAGAC
AATAACCCTGATAAATGCTTCAATAATATTGAAAAAGGAAGAGTATGAGTATTCAACATTTCCGTGTCGC
CCTTATTCCCTTTTTTGCGGCATTTTGCCTTCCTGTTTTTGCTCACCCAGAAACGCTGGTGAAAGTAAAA
GATGCTGAAGATCAGTTGGGTGCACGAGTGGGTTACATCGAACTGGATCTCAACAGCGGTAAGATCCTTG
AGAGTTTTCGCCCCGAAGAACGTTTTCCAATGATGAGCACTTTTAAAGTTCTGCTATGTGGCGCGGTATT
ATCCCGTATTGACGCCGGGCAAGAGCAACTCGGTCGCCGCATACACTATTCTCAGAATGACTTGGTTGAG
TACTCACCAGTCACAGAAAAGCATCTTACGGATGGCATGACAGTAAGAGAATTATGCAGTGCTGCCATAA
CCATGAGTGATAACACTGCGGCCAACTTACTTCTGACAACGATCGGAGGACCGAAGGAGCTAACCGCTTT
TTTGCACAACATGGGGGATCATGTAACTCGCCTTGATCGTTGGGAACCGGAGCTGAATGAAGCCATACCA
AACGACGAGCGTGACACCACGATGCCTGTAGCAATGGCAACAACGTTGCGCAAACTATTAACTGGCGAAC
TACTTACTCTAGCTTCCCGGCAACAATTAATAGACTGGATGGAGGCGGATAAAGTTGCAGGACCACTTCT
GCGCTCGGCCCTTCCGGCTGGCTGGTTTATTGCTGATAAATCTGGAGCCGGTGAGCGTGGGTCTCGCGGT
ATCATTGCAGCACTGGGGCCAGATGGTAAGCCCTCCCGTATCGTAGTTATCTACACGACGGGGAGTCAGG
CAACTATGGATGAACGAAATAGACAGATCGCTGAGATAGGTGCCTCACTGATTAAGCATTGGTAACTGTC
AGACCAAGTTTACTCATATATACTTTAGATTGATTTAAAACTTCATTTTTAATTTAAAAGGATCTAGGTG
AAGATCCTTTTTGATAATCTCATGACCAAAATCCCTTAACGTGAGTTTTCGTTCCACTGAGCGTCAGACC
CCGTAGAAAAGATCAAAGGATCTTCTTGAGATCCTTTTTTTCTGCGCGTAATCTGCTGCTTGCAAACAAA
AAAACCACCGCTACCAGCGGTGGTTTGTTTGCCGGATCAAGAGCTACCAACTCTTTTTCCGAAGGTAACT
GGCTTCAGCAGAGCGCAGATACCAAATACTGTTCTTCTAGTGTAGCCGTAGTTAGGCCACCACTTCAAGA
ACTCTGTAGCACCGCCTACATACCTCGCTCTGCTAATCCTGTTACCAGTGGCTGCTGCCAGTGGCGATAA
GTCGTGTCTTACCGGGTTGGACTCAAGACGATAGTTACCGGATAAGGCGCAGCGGTCGGGCTGAACGGGG
GGTTCGTGCACACAGCCCAGCTTGGAGCGAACGACCTACACCGAACTGAGATACCTACAGCGTGAGCTAT
GAGAAAGCGCCACGCTTCCCGAAGGGAGAAAGGCGGACAGGTATCCGGTAAGCGGCAGGGTCGGAACAGG
AGAGCGCACGAGGGAGCTTCCAGGGGGAAACGCCTGGTATCTTTATAGTCCTGTCGGGTTTCGCCACCTC
TGACTTGAGCGTCGATTTTTGTGATGCTCGTCAGGGGGGCGGAGCCTATGGAAAAACGCCAGCAACGCGG
CCTTTTTACGGTTCCTGGCCTTTTGCTGGCCTTTTGCTCACATGTTCTTTCCTGCGTTATCCCCTGATTC
TGTGGATAACCGTATTACCGCCTTTGAGTGAGCTGATACCGCTCGCCGCAGCCGAACGACCGAGCGCAGC
GAGTCAGTGAGCGAGGAAGCGGAAGA
