>Addgene plasmid #44771 | pFSBC7 | addgene partial sequence | sequence record 63033 | pBR322ori-F 5'-GGGAAACGCCTGGTATCTTT-3'
CGATTTTTGTGATGCTCGTCAGGGGGGCGGAGCCTATGGAAAAACGCCAGCAACGCGGCCTTTTTACGGT
TCCTGGCCTTTTGCTGGCCTTTTGCTCACATGTTCTTTCCTGCGTTATCCCCTGATTCTGTGGATAACCG
TATTACCGCCTTTGAGTGAGCTGATACCGCTCGCCGCAGCCGAACGACCGAGCGCAGCGAGTCAGTGAGC
GAGGAAGCGGAAGAGCGCCCAATACGCAAACCGCCTCTCCCCGCGCGTTGGCCGATTCATTAATGCAGCT
GGCACGACAGGTTTCCCGACTGGAAAGCGGGCAGTGAGCGCAACGCAATTAAAATGATACGGCGACCACC
GAGATCTACACTCTTTCCCTACACGACGCTCTTCCGATCTATGTCTGTAAAACGACGGCCAGTTACGCAT
CTGTGCGGTATTTCACACCGCATATGGTGCACTCTCAGTACAATCTGCTCTGATGCCGCATAGTTAAGCC
AGCCCCGACACCCGCCAACACCCGCTGACGCGCCCTGACGGGCTTGTCTGCTCCCGGCATCCGCTTACAG
ACAAGCTGTGACCGTCTCCGGGAGCTGCATGTGTCAGAGGTTTTCACCGTCATCACCGAAACGCGCGAGA
CGAAAGGGCCTCGTGATACGCCTATTTTTATAGGTTAATGTCATGATAATAATGGTTTCTTAGACGTCAG
GTGGCACTTTTCGGGGAAATGTGCGCGGAACCCCTATTTGTTTATTTTTCTAAATACATTCAAATATGTA
TCCGCTCATGAGACAATAACCCTGATAAATGCTT
